>Addgene plasmid #141056 | pUC-DEST-R1R2 | addgene full sequence | sequence record 305023 | Addgene NGS Result
CGAGCTCGGATCCACTAGTCCAGTGTGGTGGAATTCTGCAGATATCAACAAGTTTGTACAAAAAAGCTGA
ACGAGAAACGTAAAATGATATAAATATCAATATATTAAATTAGATTTTGCATAAAAAACAGACTACATAA
TACTGTAAAACACAACATATCCAGTCACTATGGCGGCCGCATTAGGCACCCCAGGCTTTACACTTTATGC
TTCCGGCTCGTATAATGTGTGGATTTTGAGTTAGGATCCGTCGAGATTTTCAGGAGCTAAGGAAGCTAAA
ATGGAGAAAAAAATCACTGGATATACCACCGTTGATATATCCCAATGGCATCGTAAAGAACATTTTGAGG
CATTTCAGTCAGTTGCTCAATGTACCTATAACCAGACCGTTCAGCTGGATATTACGGCCTTTTTAAAGAC
CGTAAAGAAAAATAAGCACAAGTTTTATCCGGCCTTTATTCACATTCTTGCCCGCCTGATGAATGCTCAT
CCGGAATTCCGTATGGCAATGAAAGACGGTGAGCTGGTGATATGGGATAGTGTTCACCCTTGTTACACCG
TTTTCCATGAGCAAACTGAAACGTTTTCATCGCTCTGGAGTGAATACCACGACGATTTCCGGCAGTTTCT
ACACATATATTCGCAAGATGTGGCGTGTTACGGTGAAAACCTGGCCTATTTCCCTAAAGGGTTTATTGAG
AATATGTTTTTCGTCTCAGCCAATCCCTGGGTGAGTTTCACCAGTTTTGATTTAAACGTGGCCAATATGG
ACAACTTCTTCGCCCCCGTTTTCACCATGGGCAAATATTATACGCAAGGCGACAAGGTGCTGATGCCGCT
GGCGATTCAGGTTCATCATGCCGTTTGTGATGGCTTCCATGTCGGCAGAATGCTTAATGAATTACAACAG
TACTGCGATGAGTGGCAGGGCGGGGCGTAAAGATCTGGATCCGGCTTACTAAAAGCCAGATAACAGTATG
CGTATTTGCGCGCTGATTTTTGCGGTATAAGAATATATACTGATATGTATACCCGAAGTATGTCAAAAAG
AGGTATGCTATGAAGCAGCGTATTACAGTGACAGTTGACAGCGACAGCTATCAGTTGCTCAAGGCATATA
TGATGTCAATATCTCCGGTCTGGTAAGCACAACCATGCAGAATGAAGCCCGTCGTCTGCGTGCCGAACGC
TGGAAAGCGGAAAATCAGGAAGGGATGGCTGAGGTCGCCCGGTTTATTGAAATGAACGGCTCTTTTGCTG
ACGAGAACAGGGGCTGGTGAAATGCAGTTTAAGGTTTACACCTATAAAAGAGAGAGCCGTTATCGTCTGT
TTGTGGATGTACAGAGTGATATTATTGACACGCCCGGGCGACGGATGGTGATCCCCCTGGCCAGTGCACG
TCTGCTGTCAGATAAAGTCTCCCGTGAACTTTACCCGGTGGTGCATATCGGGGATGAAAGCTGGCGCATG
ATGACCACCGATATGGCCAGTGTGCCGGTCTCCGTTATCGGGGAAGAAGTGGCTGATCTCAGCCACCGCG
AAAATGACATCAAAAACGCCATTAACCTGATGTTCTGGGGAATATAAATGTCAGGCTCCCTTATACACAG
CCAGTCTGCAGGTCGACCATAGTGACTGGATATGTTGTGTTTTACAGTATTATGTAGTCTGTTTTTTATG
CAAAATCTAATTTAATATATTGATATTTATATCATTTTACGTTTCTCGTTCAGCTTTCTTGTACAAAGTG
GTTGATATCCAGCACAGTGGCGGCCGCTCGAGTCTAGAGTCGACCTGCAGGCATGCAAGCTTGGCACTGG
CCGTCGTTTTACAACGTCGTGACTGGGAAAACCCTGGCGTTACCCAACTTAATCGCCTTGCAGCACATCC
CCCTTTCGCCAGCTGGCGTAATAGCGAAGAGGCCCGCACCGATCGCCCTTCCCAACAGTTGCGCAGCCTG
AATGGCGAATGGCGCCTGATGCGGTATTTTCTCCTTACGCATCTGTGCGGTATTTCACACCGCATATGGT
GCACTCTCAGTACAATCTGCTCTGATGCCGCATAGTTAAGCCAGCCCCGACACCCGCCAACACCCGCTGA
CGCGCCCTGACGGGCTTGTCTGCTCCCGGCATCCGCTTACAGACAAGCTGTGACCGTCTCCGGGAGCTGC
ATGTGTCAGAGGTTTTCACCGTCATCACCGAAACGCGCGAGACGAAAGGGCCTCGTGATACGCCTATTTT
TATAGGTTAATGTCATGATAATAATGGTTTCTTAGACGTCAGGTGGCACTTTTCGGGGAAATGTGCGCGG
AACCCCTATTTGTTTATTTTTCTAAATACATTCAAATATGTATCCGCTCATGAGACAATAACCCTGATAA
ATGCTTCAATAATATTGAAAAAGGAAGAGTATGAGTATTCAACATTTCCGTGTCGCCCTTATTCCCTTTT
TTGCGGCATTTTGCCTTCCTGTTTTTGCTCACCCAGAAACGCTGGTGAAAGTAAAAGATGCTGAAGATCA
GTTGGGTGCACGAGTGGGTTACATCGAACTGGATCTCAACAGCGGTAAGATCCTTGAGAGTTTTCGCCCC
GAAGAACGTTTTCCAATGATGAGCACTTTTAAAGTTCTGCTATGTGGCGCGGTATTATCCCGTATTGACG
CCGGGCAAGAGCAACTCGGTCGCCGCATACACTATTCTCAGAATGACTTGGTTGAGTACTCACCAGTCAC
AGAAAAGCATCTTACGGATGGCATGACAGTAAGAGAATTATGCAGTGCTGCCATAACCATGAGTGATAAC
ACTGCGGCCAACTTACTTCTGACAACGATCGGAGGACCGAAGGAGCTAACCGCTTTTTTGCACAACATGG
GGGATCATGTAACTCGCCTTGATCGTTGGGAACCGGAGCTGAATGAAGCCATACCAAACGACGAGCGTGA
CACCACGATGCCTGTAGCAATGGCAACAACGTTGCGCAAACTATTAACTGGCGAACTACTTACTCTAGCT
TCCCGGCAACAATTAATAGACTGGATGGAGGCGGATAAAGTTGCAGGACCACTTCTGCGCTCGGCCCTTC
CGGCTGGCTGGTTTATTGCTGATAAATCTGGAGCCGGTGAGCGTGGGTCTCGCGGTATCATTGCAGCACT
GGGGCCAGATGGTAAGCCCTCCCGTATCGTAGTTATCTACACGACGGGGAGTCAGGCAACTATGGATGAA
CGAAATAGACAGATCGCTGAGATAGGTGCCTCACTGATTAAGCATTGGTAACTGTCAGACCAAGTTTACT
CATATATACTTTAGATTGATTTAAAACTTCATTTTTAATTTAAAAGGATCTAGGTGAAGATCCTTTTTGA
TAATCTCATGACCAAAATCCCTTAACGTGAGTTTTCGTTCCACTGAGCGTCAGACCCCGTAGAAAAGATC
AAAGGATCTTCTTGAGATCCTTTTTTTCTGCGCGTAATCTGCTGCTTGCAAACAAAAAAACCACCGCTAC
CAGCGGTGGTTTGTTTGCCGGATCAAGAGCTACCAACTCTTTTTCCGAAGGTAACTGGCTTCAGCAGAGC
GCAGATACCAAATACTGTTCTTCTAGTGTAGCCGTAGTTAGGCCACCACTTCAAGAACTCTGTAGCACCG
CCTACATACCTCGCTCTGCTAATCCTGTTACCAGTGGCTGCTGCCAGTGGCGATAAGTCGTGTCTTACCG
GGTTGGACTCAAGACGATAGTTACCGGATAAGGCGCAGCGGTCGGGCTGAACGGGGGGTTCGTGCACACA
GCCCAGCTTGGAGCGAACGACCTACACCGAACTGAGATACCTACAGCGTGAGCTATGAGAAAGCGCCACG
CTTCCCGAAGGGAGAAAGGCGGACAGGTATCCGGTAAGCGGCAGGGTCGGAACAGGAGAGCGCACGAGGG
AGCTTCCAGGGGGAAACGCCTGGTATCTTTATAGTCCTGTCGGGTTTCGCCACCTCTGACTTGAGCGTCG
ATTTTTGTGATGCTCGTCAGGGGGGCGGAGCCTATGGAAAAACGCCAGCAACGCGGCCTTTTTACGGTTC
CTGGCCTTTTGCTGGCCTTTTGCTCACATGTTCTTTCCTGCGTTATCCCCTGATTCTGTGGATAACCGTA
TTACCGCCTTTGAGTGAGCTGATACCGCTCGCCGCAGCCGAACGACCGAGCGCAGCGAGTCAGTGAGCGA
GGAAGCGGAAGAGCGCCCAATACGCAAACCGCCTCTCCCCGCGCGTTGGCCGATTCATTAATGCAGCTGG
CACGACAGGTTTCCCGACTGGAAAGCGGGCAGTGAGCGCAACGCAATTAATGTGAGTTAGCTCACTCATT
AGGCACCCCAGGCTTTACACTTTATGCTTCCGGCTCGTATGTTGTGTGGAATTGTGAGCGGATAACAATT
TCACACAGGAAACAGCTATGACCATGATTACGAATTCGAGCTCGGTAC
Features (pLannotate 1.2.2; 19 found; start..end, strand, type, name):
     48..172     +  protein_bind   attR1: mutant version of attR; recombination site for the Gateway® LR reaction LR Clonase™
    197..227     +  promoter       lac UV5 promoter: E. coli lac promoter with an "up" mutation
    251..280     +  promoter       cat promoter (fragment): promoter of the E. coli cat gene encoding chloramphenicol acetyltransferase
    281..940     +  CDS            CmR: chloramphenicol acetyltransferase; cat; confers resistance to chloramphenicol
   1119..1277    +  CDS            ccdA (fragment): CCDA_ECO57 - Also known as H, letA. Experimental evidence at protein level: Swiss-Prot protein existence level 1. Antitoxin component of a type II toxin-antitoxin (TA) system which inhibits the post-segregational killing (PSK) of plasmid-free cells, also referred to as a plasmid addiction system. Binds to and blocks the activity of CcdB; will also remove bound CcdB protein from the CcdB-GyrA complex by forming a CcdA-CcdB complex, a process termed rejuvenation. Functions as a transcriptional corepressor for the ccdAB operon, repression also requires CcdB (By similarity). From Escherichia coli
   1282..1584    +  CDS            ccdB: CCDB_ECOLI - Also known as G, letB, letD. Experimental evidence at protein level: Swiss-Prot protein existence level 1. Toxic component of a type II toxin-antitoxin (TA) system, functioning in plasmid maintainence. Responsible for the post- segregational killing (PSK) of plasmid-free cells, also referred to as a plasmid addiction system. Half-life of over 2 hours. Cell killing by CcdB is accompanied by filamentation, defects in chromosome and plasmid segregation, defects in cell division, formation of anucleate cells, decreased DNA synthesis and plasmid loss. Interferes with the activity of DN
   1628..1752    -  protein_bind   attR2: mutant version of attR; recombination site for the Gateway® LR reaction LR Clonase™
   1783..1812    +  misc_feature   MCS (fragment): pUC18/19 multiple cloning site
   1815..1969    +  CDS            lacZα (fragment): LacZα fragment of β-galactosidase; lacZ fragment
   1975..2074    -  misc_feature   bom (fragment): basis of mobility region from pBR322
   2176..2211    -  CDS            rop (fragment): Rop protein, which maintains plasmids at low copy number; rop
   2306..2410    +  promoter       AmpR promoter: bla
   2411..3271    +  CDS            AmpR: β-lactamase; bla; confers resistance to ampicillin, carbenicillin, and related antibiotics
   3442..4030    +  rep_origin     ori: high-copy-number ColE1/pMB1/pBR322/pUC origin of replication
   4213..4305    +  CDS            lacI (fragment): lac repressor; lacI; The lac repressor binds to the lac operator to inhibit transcription in E. coli. This inhibition can be relieved by adding lactose or isopropyl-β-D-thiogalactopyranoside (IPTG).
   4318..4339    +  protein_bind   CAP binding site: CAP binding activates transcription in the presence of cAMP. E. coli catabolite activator protein
   4354..4384    +  promoter       lac promoter: promoter for the E. coli lac operon
   4392..4408    +  protein_bind   lac operator: The lac repressor binds to the lac operator to inhibit transcription in E. coli. This inhibition can be relieved by adding lactose or isopropyl-β-D-thiogalactopyranoside (IPTG). lac repressor encoded by lacI
   4442..1       +  misc_feature   MCS (fragment) (across the origin): pUC18/19 multiple cloning site
