[The description below was written by a language model from this plasmid's Addgene catalogue record and pLannotate feature annotations shown in this document.]
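Description:
pUC-DEST-R1R2 is an empty Gateway destination vector of about 4.5 kb built on a pUC backbone, intended as the recipient plasmid for Multisite Gateway assembly. It replicates in E. coli from the high-copy ColE1/pUC origin and carries a β-lactamase gene under its own promoter for ampicillin selection. Remnants of the parental pUC cloning region surround the Gateway cassette: the CAP binding site, lac promoter and operator, split fragments of the pUC18/19 multiple cloning site, and a lacZα fragment, showing that the cassette was inserted into the polylinker. Short fragments of lacI, rop and bom are also annotated as backbone leftovers.

The functional core is a standard attR1–attR2 destination cassette. Between the two attR sites lie a chloramphenicol acetyltransferase gene, with lac UV5 and partial cat promoter annotations upstream, a ccdA fragment, and the complete ccdB toxin gene. CcdB poisons DNA gyrase, so the unrecombined plasmid can only be maintained in a ccdB-tolerant strain, where chloramphenicol together with ampicillin keeps the cassette intact. In an LR Clonase reaction, entry clones whose outermost sites are compatible with attR1 and attR2 replace the CmR–ccdB segment. Transformation into ordinary ccdB-sensitive cells then counter-selects against unreacted vector.

The catalogue classes it as a mammalian expression vector, but no mammalian promoter, polyadenylation signal or eukaryotic selection marker is annotated, and there is no insert. Any such elements would have to come from the entry clones. The associated publication describes a Multisite Gateway toolbox for knock-in gene targeting, which suggests this plasmid is a minimal scaffold for assembling targeting constructs.
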