Addgene plasmid #141056: pUC-DEST-R1R2
Purpose: (Empty Backbone) Mutisite Gateway mediated vector construction
Depositing lab: Hideyuki Okano. Depositing organization: Keio University. Publication: A versatile toolbox for knock-in gene targeting based on the Multisite Gateway technology. Yoshimatsu S, Sone T, Nakajima M, Sato T, Okochi R, Ishikawa M, Nakamura M, Sasaki E, Shiozawa S, Okano H. PLoS One. 2019 Aug 27;14(8):e0221164. doi: 10.1371/journal.pone.0221164. eCollection 2019. PubMed 31454364.
Backbone
  Vector backbone: pUC
  Vector type: Mammalian Expression
Growth in bacteria
  Bacterial resistance: Chloramphenicol and Ampicillin, 25 & 100 μg/mL
  Growth temperature: 37°C
  Growth strain: ccdB Survival
  Copy number: High Copy
Gene/Insert
  Gene/Insert name: None
Terms and licenses: Academic/Nonprofit Terms; Industry Terms: Not Available to Industry
How to cite: pUC-DEST-R1R2 was a gift from Hideyuki Okano (Addgene plasmid # 141056 ; http://n2t.net/addgene:141056 ; RRID:Addgene_141056)
